>Addgene plasmid #236683 | pAAVLINKv1-pCALM1-Cre-3' BRD4 | addgene full sequence | sequence record 489643 | Addgene Long Read Sequencing Result
CCTGCAGGCAGCTGCGCGCTCGCTCGCTCACTGAGGCCGCCCGGGCGTCGGGCGACCTTTGGTCGCCCGG
CCTCAGTGAGCGAGCGAGCGCGCAGAGAGGGAGTGGCCAACTCCATCACTAGGGGTTCCTGCGGCCGCAC
GCGTCGCTCTGCGCGAGGCGGCTCCGCCGCGGCGGAGGGATACGGCGCACCATATATATATCGCGGGGCG
CAGACTCGCGCTCCGGCAGTGGTGCTGGGAGTGTCGTGGACGCCGTGCCGTTACTCGTACGCCACCATGT
CCAATTTACTGACCGTACACCAAAATTTGCCTGCATTACCGGTCGATGCAACGAGTGATGAGGTTCGCAA
GAACCTGATGGACATGTTCAGGGATCGCCAGGCGTTTTCTGAGCATACCTGGAAAATGCTTCTGTCCGTT
TGCCGGTCGTGGGCGGCATGGTGCAAGTTGAATAACCGGAAATGGTTTCCCGCAGAACCTGAAGATGTTC
GCGATTATCTTCTATATCTTCAGGCGCGCGGTCTGGCAGTAAAAACCATCCAGCAACATTTGGGCCAGCT
AAACATGCTTCATCGTCGGTCCGGGCTGCCACGACCAAGTGACAGCAATGCTGTTTCACTGGTTATGCGG
CGGATCCGAAAAGAAAACGTTGATGCCGGTGAACGTGCAAAACAGGCTCTAGCGTTCGAACGCACTGATT
TCGACCAGGTTCGTTCACTCATGGAAAATAGCGATCGCTGCCAGGATATACGTAATCTGGCATTTCTGGG
GATTGCTTATAACACCCTGTTACGTATAGCCGAAATTGCCAGGATCAGGGTTAAAGATATCTCACGTACT
GACGGTGGGAGAATGTTAATCCATATTGGCAGAACGAAAACGCTGGTTAGCACCGCAGGTGTAGAGAAGG
CACTTAGCCTGGGGGTAACTAAACTGGTCGAGCGATGGATTTCCGTCTCTGGTGTAGCTGATGATCCGAA
TAACTACCTGTTTTGCCGGGTCAGAAAAAATGGTGTTGCCGCGCCATCTGCCACCAGCCAGCTATCAACT
CGCGCCCTGGAAGGGATTTTTGAAGCAACTCATCGATTGATTTACGGCGCTAAGGATGACTCTGGTCAGA
GATACCTGGCCTGGTCTGGACACAGTGCCCGTGTCGGAGCCGCGCGAGATATGGCCCGCGCTGGAGTTTC
AATACCGGAGATCATGCAAGCTGGTGGCTGGACCAATGTAAATATTGTAATGAACTATATCCGTAACCTG
GATAGTGAAACAGGGGCAATGGTGCGCCTGCTGGAAGATGGCGATTAGGTAAGTATCAAGGTTACAAGAC
AGGTTTAAGGAGACCAATAACTAGTATAACTTCGTATAGGATACTTTATAGCAATTTATGAAACTGGGCT
TGTCGAGACAGAGAAGACTCTTGCGTTTCTGATAGGCACCTATTGGTCTTACTGACATCCACTTTGCCTT
TCTCTCCACAGGGCTTCTCGTCCTCAGAGTCGGAGAGCTCCAGTGAGTCCAGCTCCTCTGACAGCGAAGA
CTCCGAAACAGAGATGGCTCCGAAGTCAAAAAAGAAGGGGCACCCCGGGAGGGAGCAGAAGAAGCACCAT
CATCACCACCATCAGCAGATGCAGCAGGCCCCGGCTCCTGTGCCCCAGCAGCCGCCCCCGCCTCCCCAGC
AGCCCCCACCGCCTCCACCTCCGCAGCAGCAACAGCAGCCGCCACCCCCGCCTCCCCCACCCTCCATGCC
GCAGCAGGCAGCCCCGGCGATGAAGTCCTCGCCCCCACCCTTCATTGCCACCCAGGTGCCCGTCCTGGAG
CCCCAGCTCCCAGGCAGCGTCTTTGACCCCATCGGCCACTTCACCCAGCCCATCCTGCACCTGCCGCAGC
CTGAGCTGCCCCCTCACCTGCCCCAGCCGCCTGAGCACAGCACTCCACCCCATCTCAACCAGCACGCAGT
GGTCTCTCCTCCAGCTTTGCACAACGCACTACCCCAGCAGCCATCACGGCCCAGCAACCGAGCCGCTGCC
CTGCCTCCCAAGCCCGCCCGGCCCCCAGCCGTGTCACCAGCCTTGACCCAAACACCCCTGCTCCCACAGC
CCCCCATGGCCCAACCCCCCCAAGTGCTGCTGGAGGATGAAGAGCCACCTGCCCCACCCCTCACCTCCAT
GCAGATGCAGCTGTACCTGCAGCAGCTGCAGAAGGTGCAGCCCCCTACGCCGCTACTCCCTTCCGTGAAG
GTGCAGTCCCAGCCCCCACCCCCCCTGCCGCCCCCACCCCACCCCTCTGTGCAGCAGCAGCTGCAGCAGC
AGCCGCCACCACCCCCACCACCCCAGCCCCAGCCTCCACCCCAGCAGCAGCATCAGCCCCCTCCACGGCC
CGTGCACTTGCAGCCCATGCAGTTTTCCACCCACATCCAACAGCCCCCGCCACCCCAGGGCCAGCAGCCC
CCCCATCCGCCCCCAGGCCAGCAGCCACCCCCGCCGCAGCCTGCCAAGCCTCAGCAAGTCATCCAGCACC
ACCATTCACCCCGGCACCACAAGTCGGACCCCTACTCAACCGGTCACCTCCGCGAAGCCCCCTCCCCGCT
TATGATACATTCCCCCCAGATGTCACAGTTCCAGAGCCTGACCCACCAGTCTCCACCCCAGCAAAACGTC
CAGCCTAAGAAACAGGAGCTGCGTGCTGCCTCCGTGGTCCAGCCCCAGCCCCTCGTGGTGGTGAAGGAGG
AGAAGATCCACTCACCCATCATCCGCAGCGAGCCCTTCAGCCCCTCGCTGCGGCCGGAGCCCCCCAAGCA
CCCGGAGAGCATCAAGGCCCCCGTCCACCTGCCCCAGCGGCCGGAAATGAAGCCTGTGGATGTCGGGAGG
CCTGTGATCCGGCCCCCAGAGCAGAACGCACCGCCACCAGGGGCCCCTGACAAGGACAAACAGAAACAGG
AGCCGAAGACTCCAGTTGCGCCCAAAAAGGACCTGAAAATCAAGAACATGGGCTCCTGGGCCAGCCTAGT
GCAGAAGCATCCGACCACCCCCTCCTCCACAGCCAAGTCATCCAGCGACAGCTTCGAGCAGTTCCGCCGC
GCCGCTCGGGAGAAAGAGGAGCGTGAGAAGGCCCTGAAGGCTCAGGCCGAGCACGCTGAGAAGGAGAAGG
AGCGGCTGCGGCAGGAGCGCATGAGGAGCCGAGAGGACGAGGATGCGCTGGAGCAGGCCCGGCGGGCCCA
TGAGGAGGCACGTCGGCGCCAGGAGCAGCAGCAGCAGCAGCGCCAGGAGCAACAGCAGCAGCAGCAACAG
CAAGCAGCTGCGGTGGCTGCCGCCGCCACCCCACAGGCCCAGAGCTCCCAGCCCCAGTCCATGCTGGACC
AGCAGAGGGAGTTGGCCCGGAAGCGGGAGCAGGAGCGAAGACGCCGGGAAGCCATGGCAGCTACCATTGA
CATGAATTTCCAGAGTGATCTATTGTCAATATTTGAAGAAAATCTTTTCTGTACAGACTACAAAGACCAT
GACGGTGATTATAAAGATCATGACATCGACTACAAGGATGACGATGACAAGTAACTCGAGATAATCAACC
TCTGGATTACAAAATTTGTGAAAGATTGACTGGTATTCTTAACTATGTTGCTCCTTTTACGCTATGTGGA
TACGCTGCTTTAATGCCTTTGTATCATGCTATTGCTTCCCGTATGGCTTTCATTTTCTCCTCCTTGTATA
AATCCTGGTTAGTTCTTGCCACGGCGGAACTCATCGCCGCCTGCCTTGCCCGCTGCTGGACAGGGGCTCG
GCTGTTGGGCACTGACAATTCCGTGGTGTTTATTTGTGAAATTTGTGATGCTATTGCTTTATTTGTAACC
ATCTAGCTTTATTTGTGAAATTTGTGATGCTATTGCTTTATTTGTAACCATTATAAGCTGCAATAAACAA
GTTAACAACAACAATTGCATTCATTTTATGTTTCAGGTTCAGGGGGAGATGTGGGAGGTTTTTTAAAGAT
CTGGAGACCGGTGTGGCACGTGCGGACCGAGCGGCCGCAGGAACCCCTAGTGATGGAGTTGGCCACTCCC
TCTCTGCGCGCTCGCTCGCTCACTGAGGCCGGGCGACCAAAGGTCGCCCGACGCCCGGGCTTTGCCCGGG
CGGCCTCAGTGAGCGAGCGAGCGCGCAGCTGCCTGCAGGGGCGCCTGATGCGGTATTTTCTCCTTACGCA
TCTGTGCGGTATTTCACACCGCATA
[95 nt withheld, positions 4226-4320]
T
[46 nt withheld, positions 4322-4367]
C
[141 nt withheld, positions 4369-4509]
CCTTTGACGTTGGAGTCCACGTTCTTT
[37 nt withheld, positions 4537-4573]
ACTCTATCTCGGGCTATTCTTTTGATTTATAAGGGATTTTGCCGATTTCGGTCTATTGGTTAAAAAATGA
GCTGATTTAACAAAAATTTAACGCGAATTTTAACAAAATATTAACGTTTACAATTTTATGGTGCACTCTC
AGTACAATCTGCTCTGATGCCGCATAGTTAAGCCAGCCCCGACACCCGCCAACACCCGCTGACGCGCCCT
GACGGGCTTGTCTGCTCCCGGCATCCGCTTACAGACAAGCTGTGACCGTCTCCGGGAGCTGCATGTGTCA
GAGGTTTTCACCGTCATCACCGAAACGCGCGAGACGAAAGGGCCTCGTGATACGCCTATTTTTATAGGTT
AATGTCATGATAATAATGGTTTCTTAGACGTCAGGTGGCACTTTTCGGGGAAATGTGCGCGGAACCCCTA
TTTGTTTATTTTTCTAAATACATTCAAATATGTATCCGCTCATGAGACAATAACCCTGATAAATGCTTCA
ATAATATTGAAAAAGGAAGAGTATGAGTATTCAACATTTCCGTGTCGCCCTTATTCCCTTTTTTGCGGCA
TTTTGCCTTCCTGTTTTTGCTCACCCAGAAACGCTGGTGAAAGTAAAAGATGCTGAAGATCAGTTGGGTG
CACGAGTGGGTTACATCGAACTGGATCTCAACAGCGGTAAGATCCTTGAGAGTTTTCGCCCCGAAGAACG
TTTTCCAATGATGAGCACTTTTAAAGTTCTGCTATGTGGCGCGGTATTATCCCGTATTGACGCCGGGCAA
GAGCAACTCGGTCGCCGCATACACTATTCTCAGAATGACTTGGTTGAGTACTCACCAGTCACAGAAAAGC
ATCTTACGGATGGCATGACAGTAAGAGAATTATGCAGTGCTGCCATAACCATGAGTGATAACACTGCGGC
CAACTTACTTCTGACAACGATCGGAGGACCGAAGGAGCTAACCGCTTTTTTGCACAACATGGGGGATCAT
GTAACTCGCCTTGATCGTTGGGAACCGGAGCTGAATGAAGCCATACCAAACGACGAGCGTGACACCACGA
TGCCTGTAGCAATGGCAACAACGTTGCGCAAACTATTAACTGGCGAACTACTTACTCTAGCTTCCCGGCA
ACAATTAATAGACTGGATGGAGGCGGATAAAGTTGCAGGACCACTTCTGCGCTCGGCCCTTCCGGCTGGC
TGGTTTATTGCTGATAAATCTGGAGCCGGTGAGCGTGGGTCTCGCGGTATCATTGCAGCACTGGGGCCAG
ATGGTAAGCCCTCCCGTATCGTAGTTATCTACACGACGGGGAGTCAGGCAACTATGGATGAACGAAATAG
ACAGATCGCTGAGATAGGTGCCTCACTGATTAAGCATTGGTAACTGTCAGACCAAGTTTACTCATATATA
CTTTAGATTGATTTAAAACTTCATTTTTAATTTAAAAGGATCTAGGTGAAGATCCTTTTTGATAATCTCA
TGACCAAAATCCCTTAACGTGAGTTTTCGTTCCACTGAGCGTCAGACCCCGTAGAAAAGATCAAAGGATC
TTCTTGAGATCCTTTTTTTCTGCGCGTAATCTGCTGCTTGCAAACAAAAAAACCACCGCTACCAGCGGTG
GTTTGTTTGCCGGATCAAGAGCTACCAACTCTTTTTCCGAAGGTAACTGGCTTCAGCAGAGCGCAGATAC
CAAATACTGTTCTTCTAGTGTAGCCGTAGTTAGGCCACCACTTCAAGAACTCTGTAGCACCGCCTACATA
CCTCGCTCTGCTAATCCTGTTACCAGTGGCTGCTGCCAGTGGCGATAAGTCGTGTCTTACCGGGTTGGAC
TCAAGACGATAGTTACCGGATAAGGCGCAGCGGTCGGGCTGAACGGGGGGTTCGTGCACACAGCCCAGCT
TGGAGCGAACGACCTACACCGAACTGAGATACCTACAGCGTGAGCTATGAGAAAGCGCCACGCTTCCCGA
AGGGAGAAAGGCGGACAGGTATCCGGTAAGCGGCAGGGTCGGAACAGGAGAGCGCACGAGGGAGCTTCCA
GGGGGAAACGCCTGGTATCTTTATAGTCCTGTCGGGTTTCGCCACCTCTGACTTGAGCGTCGATTTTTGT
GATGCTCGTCAGGGGGGCGGAGCCTATGGAAAAACGCCAGCAACGCGGCCTTTTTACGGTTCCTGGCCTT
TTGCTGGCCTTTTGCTCACATGT
Features (pLannotate 1.2.2; 20 found; start..end, strand, type, name):
     12..39      +  repeat_region  AAV2 ITR (fragment): inverted terminal repeat of adeno-associated virus serotype 2 inverted
     68..95      +  repeat_region  AAV2 ITR (fragment): inverted terminal repeat of adeno-associated virus serotype 2 inverted
    277..1305    +  CDS            cre: RECR_BPP1 - Experimental evidence at protein level: Swiss-Prot protein existence level 1. Catalyzes site-specific recombination between two 34-base- pair LOXP sites. Its role is to maintain the phage genome as a monomeric unit-copy plasmid in the lysogenic state. From Escherichia phage P1 (Bacteriophage P1).
   1309..1349    +  intron         chimeric intron (fragment): chimera between introns from human β-globin and immunoglobulin heavy chain genes
   1356..1380    +  protein_bind   lox2272 (fragment): Cre-mediated recombination occurs in the 8-bp core sequence (GGATACTT). lox2272 sites are compatible with each other, but incompatible with loxP or loxN sites (Lee and Saito, 1988). Cre recombinase
   1390..1481    +  intron         chimeric intron (fragment): chimera between introns from human β-globin and immunoglobulin heavy chain genes
   1479..3479    +  CDS            BRD4 (fragment): BRD4_HUMAN - Also known as HUNK1. Experimental evidence at protein level: Swiss-Prot protein existence level 1. [Isoform B]: Acts as a chromatin insulator in the DNA damage response pathway. Inhibits DNA damage response signaling by recruiting the condensin-2 complex to acetylated histones, leading to chromatin structure remodeling, insulating the region from DNA damage response by limiting spreading of histone H2AX/H2A.x phosphorylation. From Homo sapiens (Human).
   3486..3551    +  CDS            3xFLAG: three tandem FLAG® epitope tags, followed by an enterokinase cleavage site
   3563..3720    +  misc_feature   WPRE (fragment): woodchuck hepatitis virus posttranscriptional regulatory element
   3726..3810    +  misc_feature   WPRE (fragment): woodchuck hepatitis virus posttranscriptional regulatory element
   3809..3852    -  polyA_signal   SV40 poly(A) signal (fragment): SV40 polyadenylation signal
   3856..3923    -  polyA_signal   SV40 poly(A) signal (fragment): SV40 polyadenylation signal
   4029..4169    +  repeat_region  AAV2 ITR: inverted terminal repeat of adeno-associated virus serotype 2 inverted
   4174..4225    -  misc_feature   bom (fragment): basis of mobility region from pBR322
   4244..4699    +  rep_origin     f1 ori (sequence partly withheld): f1 bacteriophage origin of replication; arrow indicates direction of (+) strand synthesis
   4700..4749    -  misc_feature   bom (fragment): basis of mobility region from pBR322
   4851..4886    -  CDS            rop (fragment): Rop protein, which maintains plasmids at low copy number; rop
   4981..5085    +  promoter       AmpR promoter: bla
   5086..5946    +  CDS            AmpR: β-lactamase; bla; confers resistance to ampicillin, carbenicillin, and related antibiotics
   6117..6705    +  rep_origin     ori: high-copy-number ColE1/pMB1/pBR322/pUC origin of replication
