[The description below was written by a language model from this plasmid's Addgene catalogue record and pLannotate feature annotations shown in this document.]
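Description:
pAAVLINKv1-pCALM1-Cre-3' BRD4 is an AAV transfer plasmid built on the pAAV-hSyn-EGFP backbone. It serves as the 3' half of an AAVLINK vector pair, a Cre/lox DNA-recombination approach for delivering cargoes too large for a single AAV genome, here human BRD4. The sequenced plasmid is about 6.8 kb and is maintained in bacteria through a high-copy ColE1/pUC-type origin with ampicillin resistance (AmpR under its own promoter). An f1 origin is also present. The payload is flanked by AAV2 inverted terminal repeats, which permit packaging into AAV particles. The downstream ITR is annotated intact, whereas only short fragments of the upstream one were detected.

Between the ITRs, the catalogue lists a CALM1 promoter. It is not annotated in the feature table but presumably lies in the short interval upstream of the Cre recombinase coding sequence. Directly after Cre come fragments of a chimeric β-globin/immunoglobulin intron that surround a lox2272 site, followed by a roughly 2 kb fragment of the BRD4 coding sequence fused at its C terminus to a 3xFLAG tag. The cassette ends with WPRE fragments, which enhance transcript stability and expression, and an SV40 polyadenylation signal.

This layout suggests that Cre expressed from this vector recombines the lox2272 site with a matching site on a partner 5' vector. That event would join the two BRD4 halves, with the lox scar sitting in intronic sequence that is spliced out to give a full-length, FLAG-tagged transcript. The record does not spell out this mechanism or identify the companion 5' vector, and it refers to the associated publication for the corresponding plasmids.
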