Addgene plasmid #236683: pAAVLINKv1-pCALM1-Cre-3' BRD4
Purpose: 3' AAVLINK plasmid for BRD4 expression
Depositing lab: Zhonghua Lu. Depositing organization: Shenzhen Institute of Advanced Technology (SIAT), Chinese Academy of Sciences. Publication: AAVLINK: A potent DNA-recombination method for large cargo delivery in gene therapy. Lin J, Lin Y, Liu N, Cao W, Zhang J, Wen S, Zhang Y, Liao W, Hong Z, Lin Y, Liu Q, Liu H, Li Q, Chen B, Li M, Luo Z, Yang L, Yang Y, Zheng SH, Wang Y, Chu H, Hu Y, Qin Y, Luo BX, Tian S, Chen Y, Yan T, Yang L, Wang H, Liu T, Jiang Y, Lu Z. Cell. 2026 Feb 5;189(3):969-986.e17. doi: 10.1016/j.cell.2025.12.039. Epub 2026 Jan 27. PubMed 41605211.
Backbone
  Vector backbone: pAAV-hSyn-EGFP
  Backbone manufacturer: Addgene
  Vector type: AAV, Cre/Lox
Growth in bacteria
  Bacterial resistance: Ampicillin, 100 μg/mL
  Growth temperature: 37°C
  Growth strain: NEB Stable
  Copy number: High Copy
Gene/Insert
  Gene/Insert name: BRD4
  Species: H. sapiens (human)
  Entrez Gene: BRD4 (a.k.a. CAP, CDLS6, FSHRG4, HUNK1, HUNKI, MCAP)
  Promoter: pCALM1
  Tag / fusion protein: FLAG (C terminal on insert)
  Cloning method: Restriction Enzyme; 5′ cloning site unknown (unknown if destroyed); 3′ cloning site unknown (unknown if destroyed)
  Sequencing primers: 5′ n/a
Terms and licenses: Academic/Nonprofit Terms; Industry Terms: Not Available to Industry
Depositor comments: See publication for corresponding AAV Link vectors.
How to cite: pAAVLINKv1-pCALM1-Cre-3' BRD4 was a gift from Zhonghua Lu (Addgene plasmid # 236683 ; http://n2t.net/addgene:236683 ; RRID:Addgene_236683)
